>Addgene plasmid #210276 | pUdOm1.4 | addgene full sequence | sequence record 422564 | Addgene NGS Result
GTGACTAGCGGAAACACAGAAAAAAGCCCGCACCTGACAGTGCGGGCTTTTTTTTTCGACCAAAGGGACG
CAAATGGGCGGTAGGCGTGTACGGTGGGAGGTCTATATAAGCAGAGCTCTCCGAAGAGCCGAGTGTCTTC
GGTTCGAGACCGAATTCGCGAGCTCTCGCTAGCCAGTTTAAACAATTGCGGCCGCGTACTAGTCTATCGA
TTTGGATCCACCCTGCAGGAAGTCTAGACCGTCGACACGGTCTCTGAGAGAAGACACGTCGCTCTTCGAC
GTAAGTAACTGACTGTGCCTTCTAGTTGCCAGCCATCTGTTGTTTGCCCCTCCCCCGTGCCTTCCTTGAC
CCTGGAAGGTGCCACTCCCACTGTCCTTTCCTAATAAAATGAGGAAATTGCATCGCATTGTCTGAGTAGG
TGTCATTCTATTCTGGGGGGTGGGGTGGGGCAGGACAGCAAGGGGGAGGATTGGGAAGACAATAGCAGGC
ATGCTGGGGATGCGGTGGGCTCTATGGCTCGGTACCAAATTCCAGAAAAGAGGCCTCCCGAAAGGGGGGC
CTTTTTTCGTTTTGGTCCTAAGCTTAACTGGCCGTCGTTTTACATTCAAATATGTATCCGCTCATGAGAC
AATAACCCTGATAAATGCTTCAATAATATTGAAAAAGGAAGAGTATGAGTATTCAACATTTCCGTGTCGC
CCTTATTCCCTTTTTTGCGGCATTTTGCCTTCCTGTTTTTGCTCACCCAGAAACGCTGGTGAAAGTAAAA
GATGCTGAAGATCAGTTGGGTGCACGAGTGGGTTACATCGAACTGGATCTCAACAGCGGTAAGATCCTTG
AGAGTTTTCGCCCCGAAGAACGTTTTCCAATGATGAGCACTTTTAAAGTTCTGCTATGTGGCGCGGTATT
ATCCCGTATTGACGCCGGGCAAGAGCAACTCGGTCGCCGCATACACTATTCTCAGAATGACTTGGTTGAG
TACTCACCAGTCACAGAAAAGCATCTTACGGATGGCATGACAGTAAGAGAATTATGCAGTGCTGCCATAA
CCATGAGTGATAACACTGCGGCCAACTTACTTCTGACAACGATCGGAGGACCGAAGGAGCTAACCGCTTT
TTTGCACAACATGGGGGATCATGTAACTCGCCTTGATCGTTGGGAACCGGAGCTGAATGAAGCCATACCA
AACGACGAGCGTGACACCACGATGCCTGTAGCAATGGCAACAACGTTGCGCAAACTATTAACTGGCGAAC
TACTTACTCTAGCTTCCCGGCAACAATTAATAGACTGGATGGAGGCGGATAAAGTTGCAGGACCACTTCT
GCGCTCGGCCCTTCCGGCTGGCTGGTTTATTGCTGATAAATCTGGAGCCGGTGAGCGTGGGTCTCGCGGT
ATCATTGCAGCACTGGGGCCAGATGGTAAGCCCTCCCGTATCGTAGTTATCTACACGACGGGGAGTCAGG
CAACTATGGATGAACGAAATAGACAGATCGCTGAGATAGGTGCCTCACTGATTAAGCATTGGTAATAATA
CGACTCACTATAGGGTAACTAATTGAGGCGCGCCTACCACCGTCAAAAAAAACGGCGCTTTTTAGCGCCG
TTTTTATTTTTCAACCTTCCTAGGTAAGTGACCCTTTAGTGAGGGTTAATTTAGAAAAGATCAAAGGATC
TTCTTGAGATCCTTTTTTTCTGCGCGTAATCTGCTGCTTGCAAACAAAAAAACCACCGCTACCAGCGGTG
GTTTGTTTGCCGGATCAAGAGCTACCAACTCTTTTTCCGAAGGTAACTGGCTTCAGCAGAGCGCAGATAC
CAAATACTGTTCTTCTAGTGTAGCCGTAGTTAGGCCACCACTTCAAGAACTCTGTAGCACCGCCTACATA
CCTCGCTCTGCTAATCCTGTTACCAGTGGCTGCTGCCAGTGGCGATAAGTCGTGTCTTACCGGGTTGGAC
TCAAGACGATAGTTACCGGATAAGGCGCAGCGGTCGGGCTGAACGGGGGGTTCGTGCACACAGCCCAGCT
TGGAGCGAACGACCTACACCGAACTGAGATACCTACAGCGTGAGCTATGAGAAAGCGCCACGCTTCCCGA
AGGGAGAAAGGCGGACAGGTATCCGGTAAGCGGCAGGGTCGGAACAGGAGAGCGCACGAGGGAGCTTCCA
GGGGGAAACGCCTGGTATCTTTATAGTCCTGTCGGGTTTCGCCACCTCTGACTTGAGCGTCGATTTTTGT
GATGCTCGTCAGGGGGGCGGAGCCTATGGAAAAACGCCAGCAACGCGGCCCAGGAAACAGCTATGACCAT
GCCCGGGTAA
Features (pLannotate 1.2.2; 8 found; start..end, strand, type, name):
     67..118     +  promoter       CMVd2 promoter: truncated human cytomegalovirus (CMV) immediate early promoter that yields moderately reduced expression relative to the full-length promoter
    293..517     +  polyA_signal   bGH poly(A) signal: bovine growth hormone polyadenylation signal
    587..604     +  CDS            lacZα (fragment): LacZα fragment of β-galactosidase; lacZ fragment
    603..674     +  promoter       AmpR promoter: bla
    675..1535    +  CDS            AmpR: β-lactamase; bla; confers resistance to ampicillin, carbenicillin, and related antibiotics
   1536..1554    +  promoter       T7 promoter: promoter for bacteriophage T7 RNA polymerase
   1643..1661    -  promoter       T3 promoter: promoter for bacteriophage T3 RNA polymerase
   1684..2272    +  rep_origin     ori: high-copy-number ColE1/pMB1/pBR322/pUC origin of replication
