[The description below was written by a language model from this plasmid's Addgene catalogue record and pLannotate feature annotations shown in this document.]
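Description:
pUdOm1.4 is a compact empty backbone of 2,320 bp from the pUdO series of concise plasmids, classed as a mammalian expression and synthetic biology vector. It is intended for low-level expression of a gene of interest in mammalian cells and carries no insert as deposited. In bacteria it is maintained at high copy number through a ColE1/pUC-type origin of replication and selected with ampicillin, conferred by a β-lactamase (AmpR) gene driven by its native bla promoter.

The mammalian expression unit is minimal. The catalogue lists the promoter as CMV, and the annotation of the full sequence identifies only a short truncated form of the human cytomegalovirus immediate early promoter (matched to the CMVd2 variant), which gives weaker transcription than the full-length element. This is consistent with the stated low-expression purpose. Downstream lies a bovine growth hormone polyadenylation signal for transcript termination and processing. The unannotated gap between promoter and poly(A) signal is presumably where a coding sequence would be cloned, although the record does not describe the cloning sites.

Short T7 and T3 bacteriophage promoter sequences sit between the AmpR gene and the origin, outside the expression cassette. The record does not state their role, though such sequences often serve as primer binding sites. A very short lacZα fragment is also annotated and is most likely a sequence remnant rather than a functional blue/white screening element. No mammalian selection marker, reporter or epitope tag is annotated. That suits transient transfection, particularly where small plasmid size and attenuated expression of the cloned gene are wanted.
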