Addgene plasmid #210276: pUdOm1.4
Purpose: (Empty Backbone) Empty backbone with ampicillin resistance for low expression in mammalian cells
Depositing lab: Corrie daCosta. Depositing organization: University of Ottawa. Publication: pUdOs: Concise Plasmids for Bacterial and Mammalian Cells. Manigat FO, Connell LB, Stewart BN, LePabic AR, Tessier CJG, Emlaw JR, Calvert ND, Rossl A, Shuhendler AJ, daCosta CJB, Campbell-Valois FX. ACS Synth Biol. 2024 Jan 18. doi: 10.1021/acssynbio.3c00408. PubMed 38235654.
Backbone
  Vector backbone: pUdOm1.4
  Backbone size (bp): 2320
  Vector type: Mammalian Expression, Synthetic Biology
  Promoter: CMV
Growth in bacteria
  Bacterial resistance: Ampicillin, 100 μg/mL
  Growth temperature: 37°C
  Growth strain: DH5alpha
  Copy number: High Copy
Terms and licenses: Academic/Nonprofit Terms; Industry Terms: Not Available to Industry
How to cite: pUdOm1.4 was a gift from Corrie daCosta (Addgene plasmid # 210276 ; http://n2t.net/addgene:210276 ; RRID:Addgene_210276)
